>Addgene plasmid #112858 | rat APOBEC1 | depositor full sequence | sequence record 212673 | rat APOBEC1 sequence 4627 bps
TAGTTATTAATAGTAATCAATTACGGGGTCATTAGTTCATAGCCCATATATGGAGTTCCGCGTTACATAA
CTTACGGTAAATGGCCCGCCTGGCTGACCGCCCAACGACCCCCGCCCATTGACGTCAATAATGACGTATG
TTCCCATAGTAACGCCAATAGGGACTTTCCATTGACGTCAATGGGTGGAGTATTTACGGTAAACTGCCCA
CTTGGCAGTACATCAAGTGTATCATATGCCAAGTACGCCCCCTATTGACGTCAATGACGGTAAATGGCCC
GCCTGGCATTATGCCCAGTACATGACCTTATGGGACTTTCCTACTTGGCAGTACATCTACGTATTAGTCA
TCGCTATTACCATGGTGATGCGGTTTTGGCAGTACATCAATGGGCGTGGATAGCGGTTTGACTCACGGGG
ATTTCCAAGTCTCCACCCCATTGACGTCAATGGGAGTTTGTTTTGGCACCAAAATCAACGGGACTTTCCA
AAATGTCGTAACAACTCCGCCCCATTGACGCAAATGGGCGGTAGGCGTGTACGGTGGGAGGTCTATATAA
GCAGAGCTGGTTTAGTGAACCGTCAGATCCGCTAGC
[687 nt withheld, positions 597-1283]
TGAGATCCACCGGATCTAGATAACTGATCATAATCAGCCATACCACATTTGTAGAGGTTTTACTTGCTTT
AAAAAACCTCCCACACCTCCCCCTGAACCTGAAACATAAAATGAATGCAATTGTTGTTGTTAACTTGTTT
ATTGCAGCTTATAATGGTTACAAATAAAGCAATAGCATCACAAATTTCACAAATAAAGCATTTTTTTCAC
TGCATTCTAGTTGTGGTTTGTCCAAACTCATCAATGTATCTTAACGCGTAAATTGTAAGCGTTAATATTT
TGTTAAAATTCGCGTTAAATTTTTGTTAAATCAGCTCATTTTTTAACCAATAGGCCGAAATCGGCAAAAT
CCCTTATAAATCAAAAGAATAGACCGAGATAGGGT
[37 nt withheld, positions 1669-1705]
AAAGAACGTGGACTCCAACGTCAAAGG
[49 nt withheld, positions 1733-1781]
T
[91 nt withheld, positions 1783-1873]
G
[124 nt withheld, positions 1875-1998]
CAGGTGGCACTTTTCGGGGAAATGTGCGCGGAACCCCTATTTGTTTATTTTTCTAAATACATTCAAATAT
GTATCCGCTCATGAGACAATAACCCTGATAAATGCTTCAATAATATTGAAAAAGGAAGAGTCCTGAGGCG
GAAAGAACCAGCTGTGGAATGTGTGTCAGTTAGGGTGTGGAAAGTCCCCAGGCTCCCCAGCAGGCAGAAG
TATGCAAAGCATGCATCTCAATTAGTCAGCAACCAGGTGTGGAAAGTCCCCAGGCTCCCCAGCAGGCAGA
AGTATGCAAAGCATGCATCTCAATTAGTCAGCAACCATAGTCCCGCCCCTAACTCCGCCCATCCCGCCCC
TAACTCCGCCCAGTTCCGCCCATTCTCCGCCCCATGGCTGACTAATTTTTTTTATTTATGCAGAGGCCGA
GGCCGCCTCGGCCTCTGAGCTATTCCAGAAGTAGTGAGGAGGCTTTTTTGGAGGCCTAGGCTTTTGCAAA
GATCGATCAAGAGACAGGATGAGGATCGTTTCGCATGATTGAACAAGATGGATTGCACGCAGGTTCTCCG
GCCGCTTGGGTGGAGAGGCTATTCGGCTATGACTGGGCACAACAGACAATCGGCTGCTCTGATGCCGCCG
TGTTCCGGCTGTCAGCGCAGGGGCGCCCGGTTCTTTTTGTCAAGACCGACCTGTCCGGTGCCCTGAATGA
ACTGCAAGACGAGGCAGCGCGGCTATCGTGGCTGGCCACGACGGGCGTTCCTTGCGCAGCTGTGCTCGAC
GTTGTCACTGAAGCGGGAAGGGACTGGCTGCTATTGGGCGAAGTGCCGGGGCAGGATCTCCTGTCATCTC
ACCTTGCTCCTGCCGAGAAAGTATCCATCATGGCTGATGCAATGCGGCGGCTGCATACGCTTGATCCGGC
TACCTGCCCATTCGACCACCAAGCGAAACATCGCATCGAGCGAGCACGTACTCGGATGGAAGCCGGTCTT
GTCGATCAGGATGATCTGGACGAAGAGCATCAGGGGCTCGCGCCAGCCGAACTGTTCGCCAGGCTCAAGG
CGAGCATGCCCGACGGCGAGGATCTCGTCGTGACCCATGGCGATGCCTGCTTGCCGAATATCATGGTGGA
AAATGGCCGCTTTTCTGGATTCATCGACTGTGGCCGGCTGGGTGTGGCGGACCGCTATCAGGACATAGCG
TTGGCTACCCGTGATATTGCTGAAGAGCTTGGCGGCGAATGGGCTGACCGCTTCCTCGTGCTTTACGGTA
TCGCCGCTCCCGATTCGCAGCGCATCGCCTTCTATCGCCTTCTTGACGAGTTCTTCTGAGCGGGACTCTG
GGGTTCGAAATGACCGACCAAGCGACGCCCAACCTGCCATCACGAGATTTCGATTCCACCGCCGCCTTCT
ATGAAAGGTTGGGCTTCGGAATCGTTTTCCGGGACGCCGGCTGGATGATCCTCCAGCGCGGGGATCTCAT
GCTGGAGTTCTTCGCCCACCCTAGGGGGAGGCTAACTGAAACACGGAAGGAGACAATACCGGAAGGAACC
CGCGCTATGACGGCAATAAAAAGACAGAATAAAACGCACGGTGTTGGGTCGTTTGTTCATAAACGCGGGG
TTCGGTCCCAGGGCTGGCACTCTGTCGATACCCCACCGAGACCCCATTGGGGCCAATACGCCCGCGTTTC
TTCCTTTTCCCCACCCCACCCCCCAAGTTCGGGTGAAGGCCCAGGGCTCGCAGCCAACGTCGGGGCGGCA
GGCCCTGCCATAGCCTCAGGTTACTCATATATACTTTAGATTGATTTAAAACTTCATTTTTAATTTAAAA
GGATCTAGGTGAAGATCCTTTTTGATAATCTCATGACCAAAATCCCTTAACGTGAGTTTTCGTTCCACTG
AGCGTCAGACCCCGTAGAAAAGATCAAAGGATCTTCTTGAGATCCTTTTTTTCTGCGCGTAATCTGCTGC
TTGCAAACAAAAAAACCACCGCTACCAGCGGTGGTTTGTTTGCCGGATCAAGAGCTACCAACTCTTTTTC
CGAAGGTAACTGGCTTCAGCAGAGCGCAGATACCAAATACTGTCCTTCTAGTGTAGCCGTAGTTAGGCCA
CCACTTCAAGAACTCTGTAGCACCGCCTACATACCTCGCTCTGCTAATCCTGTTACCAGTGGCTGCTGCC
AGTGGCGATAAGTCGTGTCTTACCGGGTTGGACTCAAGACGATAGTTACCGGATAAGGCGCAGCGGTCGG
GCTGAACGGGGGGTTCGTGCACACAGCCCAGCTTGGAGCGAACGACCTACACCGAACTGAGATACCTACA
GCGTGAGCTATGAGAAAGCGCCACGCTTCCCGAAGGGAGAAAGGCGGACAGGTATCCGGTAAGCGGCAGG
GTCGGAACAGGAGAGCGCACGAGGGAGCTTCCAGGGGGAAACGCCTGGTATCTTTATAGTCCTGTCGGGT
TTCGCCACCTCTGACTTGAGCGTCGATTTTTGTGATGCTCGTCAGGGGGGCGGAGCCTATGGAAAAACGC
CAGCAACGCGGCCTTTTTACGGTTCCTGGCCTTTTGCTGGCCTTTTGCTCACATGTTCTTTCCTGCGTTA
TCCCCTGATTCTGTGGATAACCGTATTACCGCCATGCAT
Features (pLannotate 1.2.2; 13 found; start..end, strand, type, name):
     61..364     +  enhancer       CMV enhancer: human cytomegalovirus immediate early enhancer
    365..568     +  promoter       CMV promoter: human cytomegalovirus (CMV) immediate early promoter
    597..1286    +  CDS            APOBEC-1 (sequence partly withheld): cytidine deaminase (C to U editing enzyme) from rat can use ssDNA as a substrate (Komor et al., 2016)
   1308..1392    +  CDS            large T antigen (fragment): large T antigen from SV40 (simian virus 40)
   1415..1536    +  polyA_signal   SV40 poly(A) signal: SV40 polyadenylation signal
   1570..1998    -  rep_origin     f1 ori (sequence partly withheld): f1 bacteriophage origin of replication; arrow indicates direction of (+) strand synthesis
   2025..2129    +  promoter       AmpR promoter: bla
   2131..2488    +  promoter       SV40 promoter: SV40 enhancer and early promoter
   2523..3317    +  CDS            NeoR/KanR: aminoglycoside phosphotransferase from Tn5; aph(3')-II (or nptII); confers resistance to neomycin, kanamycin, and G418 (Geneticin®)
   3338..3490    +  CDS            ble (fragment): BLE_KLEPN - Experimental evidence at protein level: Swiss-Prot protein existence level 1. Binding protein with a strong affinity to the bleomycin family of antibiotics. Binds to CL990; an antimitotic-antibiotic compound. From Klebsiella pneumoniae.
   3549..3596    +  polyA_signal   HSV TK poly(A) signal: herpes simplex virus thymidine kinase polyadenylation signal (Cole and Stacy, 1985)
   3687..3703    -  polyA_signal   bGH poly(A) signal (fragment): bovine growth hormone polyadenylation signal
   3925..4513    +  rep_origin     ori: high-copy-number ColE1/pMB1/pBR322/pUC origin of replication
