>Addgene plasmid #112858 | rat APOBEC1 | addgene full sequence | sequence record 224200 | Addgene NGS Result
CGTTACATAACTTACGGTAAATGGCCCGCCTGGCTGACCGCCCAACGACCCCCGCCCATTGACGTCAATA
ATGACGTATGTTCCCATAGTAACGCCAATAGGGACTTTCCATTGACGTCAATGGGTGGAGTATTTACGGT
AAACTGCCCACTTGGCAGTACATCAAGTGTATCATATGCCAAGTACGCCCCCTATTGACGTCAATGACGG
TAAATGGCCCGCCTGGCATTATGCCCAGTACATGACCTTATGGGACTTTCCTACTTGGCAGTACATCTAC
GTATTAGTCATCGCTATTACCATGGTGATGCGGTTTTGGCAGTACATCAATGGGCGTGGATAGCGGTTTG
ACTCACGGGGATTTCCAAGTCTCCACCCCATTGACGTCAATGGGAGTTTGTTTTGGCACCAAAATCAACG
GGACTTTCCAAAATGTCGTAACAACTCCGCCCCATTGACGCAAATGGGCGGTAGGCGTGTACGGTGGGAG
GTCTATATAAGCAGAGCTGGTTTAGTGAACCGTCAGATCCGCTAGC
[687 nt withheld, positions 537-1223]
TGAGATCCACCGGATCTAGATAACTGATCATAATCAGCCATACCACATTTGTAGAGGTTTTACTTGCTTT
AAAAAACCTCCCACACCTCCCCCTGAACCTGAAACATAAAATGAATGCAATTGTTGTTGTTAACTTGTTT
ATTGCAGCTTATAATGGTTACAAATAAAGCAATAGCATCACAAATTTCACAAATAAAGCATTTTTTTCAC
TGCATTCTAGTTGTGGTTTGTCCAAACTCATCAATGTATCTTAACGCGTAAATTGTAAGCGTTAATATTT
TGTTAAAATTCGCGTTAAATTTTTGTTAAATCAGCTCATTTTTTAACCAATAGGCCGAAATCGGCAAAAT
CCCTTATAAATCAAAAGAATAGACCGAGATAGGGT
[37 nt withheld, positions 1609-1645]
AAAGAACGTGGACTCCAACGTCAAAGG
[49 nt withheld, positions 1673-1721]
T
[91 nt withheld, positions 1723-1813]
G
[124 nt withheld, positions 1815-1938]
CAGGTGGCACTTTTCGGGGAAATGTGCGCGGAACCCCTATTTGTTTATTTTTCTAAATACATTCAAATAT
GTATCCGCTCATGAGACAATAACCCTGATAAATGCTTCAATAATATTGAAAAAGGAAGAGTCCTGAGGCG
GAAAGAACCAGCTGTGGAATGTGTGTCAGTTAGGGTGTGGAAAGTCCCCAGGCTCCCCAGCAGGCAGAAG
TATGCAAAGCATGCATCTCAATTAGTCAGCAACCAGGTGTGGAAAGTCCCCAGGCTCCCCAGCAGGCAGA
AGTATGCAAAGCATGCATCTCAATTAGTCAGCAACCATAGTCCCGCCCCTAACTCCGCCCATCCCGCCCC
TAACTCCGCCCAGTTCCGCCCATTCTCCGCCCCATGGCTGACTAATTTTTTTTATTTATGCAGAGGCCGA
GGCCGCCTCGGCCTCTGAGCTATTCCAGAAGTAGTGAGGAGGCTTTTTTGGAGGCCTAGGCTTTTGCAAA
GATCGATCAAGAGACAGGATGAGGATCGTTTCGCATGATTGAACAAGATGGATTGCACGCAGGTTCTCCG
GCCGCTTGGGTGGAGAGGCTATTCGGCTATGACTGGGCACAACAGACAATCGGCTGCTCTGATGCCGCCG
TGTTCCGGCTGTCAGCGCAGGGGCGCCCGGTTCTTTTTGTCAAGACCGACCTGTCCGGTGCCCTGAATGA
ACTGCAAGACGAGGCAGCGCGGCTATCGTGGCTGGCCACGACGGGCGTTCCTTGCGCAGCTGTGCTCGAC
GTTGTCACTGAAGCGGGAAGGGACTGGCTGCTATTGGGCGAAGTGCCGGGGCAGGATCTCCTGTCATCTC
ACCTTGCTCCTGCCGAGAAAGTATCCATCATGGCTGATGCAATGCGGCGGCTGCATACGCTTGATCCGGC
TACCTGCCCATTCGACCACCAAGCGAAACATCGCATCGAGCGAGCACGTACTCGGATGGAAGCCGGTCTT
GTCGATCAGGATGATCTGGACGAAGAGCATCAGGGGCTCGCGCCAGCCGAACTGTTCGCCAGGCTCAAGG
CGAGCATGCCCGACGGCGAGGATCTCGTCGTGACCCATGGCGATGCCTGCTTGCCGAATATCATGGTGGA
AAATGGCCGCTTTTCTGGATTCATCGACTGTGGCCGGCTGGGTGTGGCGGACCGCTATCAGGACATAGCG
TTGGCTACCCGTGATATTGCTGAAGAGCTTGGCGGCGAATGGGCTGACCGCTTCCTCGTGCTTTACGGTA
TCGCCGCTCCCGATTCGCAGCGCATCGCCTTCTATCGCCTTCTTGACGAGTTCTTCTGAGCGGGACTCTG
GGGTTCGAAATGACCGACCAAGCGACGCCCAACCTGCCATCACGAGATTTCGATTCCACCGCCGCCTTCT
ATGAAAGGTTGGGCTTCGGAATCGTTTTCCGGGACGCCGGCTGGATGATCCTCCAGCGCGGGGATCTCAT
GCTGGAGTTCTTCGCCCACCCTAGGGGGAGGCTAACTGAAACACGGAAGGAGACAATACCGGAAGGAACC
CGCGCTATGACGGCAATAAAAAGACAGAATAAAACGCACGGTGTTGGGTCGTTTGTTCATAAACGCGGGG
TTCGGTCCCAGGGCTGGCACTCTGTCGATACCCCACCGAGACCCCATTGGGGCCAATACGCCCGCGTTTC
TTCCTTTTCCCCACCCCACCCCCCAAGTTCGGGTGAAGGCCCAGGGCTCGCAGCCAACGTCGGGGCGGCA
GGCCCTGCCATAGCCTCAGGTTACTCATATATACTTTAGATTGATTTAAAACTTCATTTTTAATTTAAAA
GGATCTAGGTGAAGATCCTTTTTGATAATCTCATGACCAAAATCCCTTAACGTGAGTTTTCGTTCCACTG
AGCGTCAGACCCCGTAGAAAAGATCAAAGGATCTTCTTGAGATCCTTTTTTTCTGCGCGTAATCTGCTGC
TTGCAAACAAAAAAACCACCGCTACCAGCGGTGGTTTGTTTGCCGGATCAAGAGCTACCAACTCTTTTTC
CGAAGGTAACTGGCTTCAGCAGAGCGCAGATACCAAATACTGTTCTTCTAGTGTAGCCGTAGTTAGGCCA
CCACTTCAAGAACTCTGTAGCACCGCCTACATACCTCGCTCTGCTAATCCTGTTACCAGTGGCTGCTGCC
AGTGGCGATAAGTCGTGTCTTACCGGGTTGGACTCAAGACGATAGTTACCGGATAAGGCGCAGCGGTCGG
GCTGAACGGGGGGTTCGTGCACACAGCCCAGCTTGGAGCGAACGACCTACACCGAACTGAGATACCTACA
GCGTGAGCTATGAGAAAGCGCCACGCTTCCCGAAGGGAGAAAGGCGGACAGGTATCCGGTAAGCGGCAGG
GTCGGAACAGGAGAGCGCACGAGGGAGCTTCCAGGGGGAAACGCCTGGTATCTTTATAGTCCTGTCGGGT
TTCGCCACCTCTGACTTGAGCGTCGATTTTTGTGATGCTCGTCAGGGGGGCGGAGCCTATGGAAAAACGC
CAGCAACGCGGCCTTTTTACGGTTCCTGGCCTTTTGCTGGCCTTTTGCTCACATGTTCTTTCCTGCGTTA
TCCCCTGATTCTGTGGATAACCGTATTACCGCCATGCATTAGTTATTAATAGTAATCAATTACGGGGTCA
TTAGTTCATAGCCCATATATGGAGTTCCG
Features (pLannotate 1.2.2; 14 found; start..end, strand, type, name):
      1..304     +  enhancer       CMV enhancer: human cytomegalovirus immediate early enhancer
    305..508     +  promoter       CMV promoter: human cytomegalovirus (CMV) immediate early promoter
    537..1226    +  CDS            APOBEC-1 (sequence partly withheld): cytidine deaminase (C to U editing enzyme) from rat can use ssDNA as a substrate (Komor et al., 2016)
   1248..1332    +  CDS            large T antigen (fragment): large T antigen from SV40 (simian virus 40)
   1355..1476    +  polyA_signal   SV40 poly(A) signal: SV40 polyadenylation signal
   1510..1938    -  rep_origin     f1 ori (sequence partly withheld): f1 bacteriophage origin of replication; arrow indicates direction of (+) strand synthesis
   1965..2069    +  promoter       AmpR promoter: bla
   2071..2428    +  promoter       SV40 promoter: SV40 enhancer and early promoter
   2463..3257    +  CDS            NeoR/KanR: aminoglycoside phosphotransferase from Tn5; aph(3')-II (or nptII); confers resistance to neomycin, kanamycin, and G418 (Geneticin®)
   3278..3430    +  CDS            ble (fragment): BLE_KLEPN - Experimental evidence at protein level: Swiss-Prot protein existence level 1. Binding protein with a strong affinity to the bleomycin family of antibiotics. Binds to CL990; an antimitotic-antibiotic compound. From Klebsiella pneumoniae.
   3489..3536    +  polyA_signal   HSV TK poly(A) signal: herpes simplex virus thymidine kinase polyadenylation signal (Cole and Stacy, 1985)
   3627..3643    -  polyA_signal   bGH poly(A) signal (fragment): bovine growth hormone polyadenylation signal
   3865..4453    +  rep_origin     ori: high-copy-number ColE1/pMB1/pBR322/pUC origin of replication
   4568..4627    +  enhancer       CMV enhancer (fragment): human cytomegalovirus immediate early enhancer
