[The description below was written by a language model from this plasmid's Addgene catalogue record and pLannotate feature annotations shown in this document.]
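Description:
The rat APOBEC1 plasmid is a mammalian expression vector built on the Clontech pEGFP-C3 backbone from which the EGFP coding sequence has been removed, so that the enzyme is produced without a fluorescent fusion partner. The insert, rat (R. norvegicus) Apobec1, was cloned between NheI and BglII sites and sits directly downstream of the human cytomegalovirus immediate early enhancer and promoter, with an SV40 polyadenylation signal terminating the transcript. APOBEC1 is the cytidine deaminase that catalyses C-to-U editing of apolipoprotein B mRNA and can also act on single-stranded DNA. No epitope tag or reporter is annotated on the coding sequence. The catalogue lists the insert as 603 bp, whereas both feature tables annotate an APOBEC-1 coding region of about 690 bp; the record does not explain this difference.

Propagation in E. coli relies on a high-copy ColE1/pUC-type origin, and an f1 origin is also present, which permits single-stranded DNA production. A single Tn5 NeoR/KanR gene serves both hosts: a bacterial bla promoter drives it for kanamycin selection, while the adjacent SV40 enhancer/early promoter and an HSV TK polyadenylation signal allow G418 selection in mammalian cells. The short large T antigen, ble and bGH poly(A) fragments are most likely residual backbone sequence or partial annotation matches rather than functional elements. The two sequence records (repository-determined and depositor-supplied, both 4,627 nt) show the same feature order, offset only by their numbering start point. The plasmid is intended for transient or stable expression of rat APOBEC1 in mammalian cells, and the associated work concerns flow-cytometric monitoring of C-to-U mRNA editing in live cells.
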