Addgene plasmid #112858: rat APOBEC1
Purpose: plasmid for expression of rat APOBEC1 in mammalian cells
Depositing lab: Silvestro Conticello. Depositing organization: Institute for Cancer Research, Prevention and Clinical network (ISPRO). Publication: Flow-cytometric visualization of C>U mRNA editing reveals the dynamics of the process in live cells. Severi F, Conticello SG. RNA Biol. 2015;12(4):389-97. doi: 10.1080/15476286.2015.1026033. PubMed 25806564.
Backbone
  Vector backbone: pEGFP-C3
  Backbone manufacturer: Clontech
  Backbone size w/o insert (bp): 4727
  Total vector size (bp): 4627
  Modifications to backbone: the EGFP cds has been removed
  Vector type: Mammalian Expression
  Selectable markers: Neomycin (select with G418)
Growth in bacteria
  Bacterial resistance: Kanamycin, 50 μg/mL
  Growth temperature: 37°C
  Growth strain: DH5alpha
  Copy number: High Copy
Gene/Insert
  Gene/Insert name: APOBEC1 (alt name: apolipoprotein B mRNA editing enzyme, catalytic polypeptide 1)
  Species: R. norvegicus (rat)
  Insert size (bp): 603
  GenBank ID: NM_012907
  Entrez Gene: Apobec1 (a.k.a. REPR, apobec-1)
  Promoter: CMV promoter
  Cloning method: Restriction Enzyme; 5′ cloning site NheI (not destroyed); 3′ cloning site BglII (unknown if destroyed)
  Sequencing primers: 5′ CGTGTACGGTGGGAGGTCTA; 3′ TTCAGGTTCAGGGGGAGGTG
Terms and licenses: Academic/Nonprofit Terms; Industry Terms: Not Available to Industry
How to cite: rat APOBEC1 was a gift from Silvestro Conticello (Addgene plasmid # 112858 ; http://n2t.net/addgene:112858 ; RRID:Addgene_112858)
